>Addgene plasmid #111214 | Cul1-EYFP | depositor full sequence | sequence record 209111 | Cul1-EYFP sequence 7066 bps
TAGTTATTAATAGTAATCAATTACGGGGTCATTAGTTCATAGCCCATATATGGAGTTCCGCGTTACATAA
CTTACGGTAAATGGCCCGCCTGGCTGACCGCCCAACGACCCCCGCCCATTGACGTCAATAATGACGTATG
TTCCCATAGTAACGCCAATAGGGACTTTCCATTGACGTCAATGGGTGGAGTATTTACGGTAAACTGCCCA
CTTGGCAGTACATCAAGTGTATCATATGCCAAGTACGCCCCCTATTGACGTCAATGACGGTAAATGGCCC
GCCTGGCATTATGCCCAGTACATGACCTTATGGGACTTTCCTACTTGGCAGTACATCTACGTATTAGTCA
TCGCTATTACCATGGTGATGCGGTTTTGGCAGTACATCAATGGGCGTGGATAGCGGTTTGACTCACGGGG
ATTTCCAAGTCTCCACCCCATTGACGTCAATGGGAGTTTGTTTTGGCACCAAAATCAACGGGACTTTCCA
AAATGTCGTAACAACTCCGCCCCATTGACGCAAATGGGCGGTAGGCGTGTACGGTGGGAGGTCTATATAA
GCAGAGCTGGTTTAGTGAACCGTCAGATCCGCTAGCGCTACCGGTCGCCACCATGGTGAGCAAGGGCGAG
GAGCTGTTCACCGGGGTGGTGCCCATCCTGGTCGAGCTGGACGGCGACGTAAACGGCCACAAGTTCAGCG
TGTCCGGCGAGGGCGAGGGCGATGCCACCTACGGCAAGCTGACCCTGAAGTTCATCTGCACCACCGGCAA
GCTGCCCGTGCCCTGGCCCACCCTCGTGACCACCTTCGGCTACGGCCTGCAGTGCTTCGCCCGCTACCCC
GACCACATGAAGCAGCACGACTTCTTCAAGTCCGCCATGCCCGAAGGCTACGTCCAGGAGCGCACCATCT
TCTTCAAGGACGACGGCAACTACAAGACCCGCGCCGAGGTGAAGTTCGAGGGCGACACCCTGGTGAACCG
CATCGAGCTGAAGGGCATCGACTTCAAGGAGGACGGCAACATCCTGGGGCACAAGCTGGAGTACAACTAC
AACAGCCACAACGTCTATATCATGGCCGACAAGCAGAAGAACGGCATCAAGGTGAACTTCAAGATCCGCC
ACAACATCGAGGACGGCAGCGTGCAGCTCGCCGACCACTACCAGCAGAACACCCCCATCGGCGACGGCCC
CGTGCTGCTGCCCGACAACCACTACCTGAGCTACCAGTCCGCCCTGAGCAAAGACCCCAACGAGAAGCGC
GATCACATGGTCCTGCTGGAGTTCGTGACCGCCGCCGGGATCACTCTCGGCATGGACGAGCTGTACAAGT
CCGGACTCAGATCCACTAGTAACGGCCGCCAGTGTGCTGGAATTCTGCAGATATCACTG
[2325 nt withheld, positions 1390-3714]
TAAGCGGCCGCTCGAGCATGCATCTAGATAACTGATCATAATCAGCCATACCACATTTGTAGAGGTTTTA
CTTGCTTTAAAAAACCTCCCACACCTCCCCCTGAACCTGAAACATAAAATGAATGCAATTGTTGTTGTTA
ACTTGTTTATTGCAGCTTATAATGGTTACAAATAAAGCAATAGCATCACAAATTTCACAAATAAAGCATT
TTTTTCACTGCATTCTAGTTGTGGTTTGTCCAAACTCATCAATGTATCTTAAGGCGTAAATTGTAAGCGT
TAATATTTTGTTAAAATTCGCGTTAAATTTTTGTTAAATCAGCTCATTTTTTAACCAATAGGCCGAAATC
GGCAAAATCCCTTATAAATCAAAAGAATAGACCGAGATAGGGT
[37 nt withheld, positions 4108-4144]
AAAGAACGTGGACTCCAACGTCAAAGG
[49 nt withheld, positions 4172-4220]
T
[91 nt withheld, positions 4222-4312]
G
[124 nt withheld, positions 4314-4437]
CAGGTGGCACTTTTCGGGGAAATGTGCGCGGAACCCCTATTTGTTTATTTTTCTAAATACATTCAAATAT
GTATCCGCTCATGAGACAATAACCCTGATAAATGCTTCAATAATATTGAAAAAGGAAGAGTCCTGAGGCG
GAAAGAACCAGCTGTGGAATGTGTGTCAGTTAGGGTGTGGAAAGTCCCCAGGCTCCCCAGCAGGCAGAAG
TATGCAAAGCATGCATCTCAATTAGTCAGCAACCAGGTGTGGAAAGTCCCCAGGCTCCCCAGCAGGCAGA
AGTATGCAAAGCATGCATCTCAATTAGTCAGCAACCATAGTCCCGCCCCTAACTCCGCCCATCCCGCCCC
TAACTCCGCCCAGTTCCGCCCATTCTCCGCCCCATGGCTGACTAATTTTTTTTATTTATGCAGAGGCCGA
GGCCGCCTCGGCCTCTGAGCTATTCCAGAAGTAGTGAGGAGGCTTTTTTGGAGGCCTAGGCTTTTGCAAA
GATCGATCAAGAGACAGGATGAGGATCGTTTCGCATGATTGAACAAGATGGATTGCACGCAGGTTCTCCG
GCCGCTTGGGTGGAGAGGCTATTCGGCTATGACTGGGCACAACAGACAATCGGCTGCTCTGATGCCGCCG
TGTTCCGGCTGTCAGCGCAGGGGCGCCCGGTTCTTTTTGTCAAGACCGACCTGTCCGGTGCCCTGAATGA
ACTGCAAGACGAGGCAGCGCGGCTATCGTGGCTGGCCACGACGGGCGTTCCTTGCGCAGCTGTGCTCGAC
GTTGTCACTGAAGCGGGAAGGGACTGGCTGCTATTGGGCGAAGTGCCGGGGCAGGATCTCCTGTCATCTC
ACCTTGCTCCTGCCGAGAAAGTATCCATCATGGCTGATGCAATGCGGCGGCTGCATACGCTTGATCCGGC
TACCTGCCCATTCGACCACCAAGCGAAACATCGCATCGAGCGAGCACGTACTCGGATGGAAGCCGGTCTT
GTCGATCAGGATGATCTGGACGAAGAGCATCAGGGGCTCGCGCCAGCCGAACTGTTCGCCAGGCTCAAGG
CGAGCATGCCCGACGGCGAGGATCTCGTCGTGACCCATGGCGATGCCTGCTTGCCGAATATCATGGTGGA
AAATGGCCGCTTTTCTGGATTCATCGACTGTGGCCGGCTGGGTGTGGCGGACCGCTATCAGGACATAGCG
TTGGCTACCCGTGATATTGCTGAAGAGCTTGGCGGCGAATGGGCTGACCGCTTCCTCGTGCTTTACGGTA
TCGCCGCTCCCGATTCGCAGCGCATCGCCTTCTATCGCCTTCTTGACGAGTTCTTCTGAGCGGGACTCTG
GGGTTCGAAATGACCGACCAAGCGACGCCCAACCTGCCATCACGAGATTTCGATTCCACCGCCGCCTTCT
ATGAAAGGTTGGGCTTCGGAATCGTTTTCCGGGACGCCGGCTGGATGATCCTCCAGCGCGGGGATCTCAT
GCTGGAGTTCTTCGCCCACCCTAGGGGGAGGCTAACTGAAACACGGAAGGAGACAATACCGGAAGGAACC
CGCGCTATGACGGCAATAAAAAGACAGAATAAAACGCACGGTGTTGGGTCGTTTGTTCATAAACGCGGGG
TTCGGTCCCAGGGCTGGCACTCTGTCGATACCCCACCGAGACCCCATTGGGGCCAATACGCCCGCGTTTC
TTCCTTTTCCCCACCCCACCCCCCAAGTTCGGGTGAAGGCCCAGGGCTCGCAGCCAACGTCGGGGCGGCA
GGCCCTGCCATAGCCTCAGGTTACTCATATATACTTTAGATTGATTTAAAACTTCATTTTTAATTTAAAA
GGATCTAGGTGAAGATCCTTTTTGATAATCTCATGACCAAAATCCCTTAACGTGAGTTTTCGTTCCACTG
AGCGTCAGACCCCGTAGAAAAGATCAAAGGATCTTCTTGAGATCCTTTTTTTCTGCGCGTAATCTGCTGC
TTGCAAACAAAAAAACCACCGCTACCAGCGGTGGTTTGTTTGCCGGATCAAGAGCTACCAACTCTTTTTC
CGAAGGTAACTGGCTTCAGCAGAGCGCAGATACCAAATACTGTCCTTCTAGTGTAGCCGTAGTTAGGCCA
CCACTTCAAGAACTCTGTAGCACCGCCTACATACCTCGCTCTGCTAATCCTGTTACCAGTGGCTGCTGCC
AGTGGCGATAAGTCGTGTCTTACCGGGTTGGACTCAAGACGATAGTTACCGGATAAGGCGCAGCGGTCGG
GCTGAACGGGGGGTTCGTGCACACAGCCCAGCTTGGAGCGAACGACCTACACCGAACTGAGATACCTACA
GCGTGAGCTATGAGAAAGCGCCACGCTTCCCGAAGGGAGAAAGGCGGACAGGTATCCGGTAAGCGGCAGG
GTCGGAACAGGAGAGCGCACGAGGGAGCTTCCAGGGGGAAACGCCTGGTATCTTTATAGTCCTGTCGGGT
TTCGCCACCTCTGACTTGAGCGTCGATTTTTGTGATGCTCGTCAGGGGGGCGGAGCCTATGGAAAAACGC
CAGCAACGCGGCCTTTTTACGGTTCCTGGCCTTTTGCTGGCCTTTTGCTCACATGTTCTTTCCTGCGTTA
TCCCCTGATTCTGTGGATAACCGTATTACCGCCATGCAT
Features (pLannotate 1.2.2; 14 found; start..end, strand, type, name):
     61..364     +  enhancer       CMV enhancer: human cytomegalovirus immediate early enhancer
    365..568     +  promoter       CMV promoter: human cytomegalovirus (CMV) immediate early promoter
    613..1329    +  CDS            EYFP: EYFP is a basic (constitutively fluorescent) green/yellow fluorescent protein published in 1996, derived from Aequorea victoria. It is reported to be a very rapidly-maturing weak dimer with high acid sensitivity.
   1387..3714    +  CDS            CUL1 (sequence partly withheld): CUL1_HUMAN - Experimental evidence at protein level: Swiss-Prot protein existence level 1. Core component of multiple cullin-RING-based SCF (SKP1-CUL1- F-box protein) E3 ubiquitin-protein ligase complexes, which mediate the ubiquitination of proteins involved in cell cycle progression, signal transduction and transcription. SCF complexes and ARIH1 collaborate in tandem to mediate ubiquitination of target proteins (PubMed:27565346). In the SCF complex, serves as a rigid scaffold that organizes the SKP1- F-box protein and RBX1 subunits. May contribute to catalysis through positioning of the subs
   3747..3831    +  CDS            large T antigen (fragment): large T antigen from SV40 (simian virus 40)
   3854..3975    +  polyA_signal   SV40 poly(A) signal: SV40 polyadenylation signal
   4009..4437    -  rep_origin     f1 ori (sequence partly withheld): f1 bacteriophage origin of replication; arrow indicates direction of (+) strand synthesis
   4464..4568    +  promoter       AmpR promoter: bla
   4570..4927    +  promoter       SV40 promoter: SV40 enhancer and early promoter
   4962..5756    +  CDS            NeoR/KanR: aminoglycoside phosphotransferase from Tn5; aph(3')-II (or nptII); confers resistance to neomycin, kanamycin, and G418 (Geneticin®)
   5777..5929    +  CDS            ble (fragment): BLE_KLEPN - Experimental evidence at protein level: Swiss-Prot protein existence level 1. Binding protein with a strong affinity to the bleomycin family of antibiotics. Binds to CL990; an antimitotic-antibiotic compound. From Klebsiella pneumoniae.
   5988..6035    +  polyA_signal   HSV TK poly(A) signal: herpes simplex virus thymidine kinase polyadenylation signal (Cole and Stacy, 1985)
   6126..6142    -  polyA_signal   bGH poly(A) signal (fragment): bovine growth hormone polyadenylation signal
   6364..6952    +  rep_origin     ori: high-copy-number ColE1/pMB1/pBR322/pUC origin of replication
