>Addgene plasmid #111214 | Cul1-EYFP | addgene full sequence | sequence record 221149 | Addgene NGS Result
TAGTTATTAATAGTAATCAATTACGGGGTCATTAGTTCATAGCCCATATATGGAGTTCCGCGTTACATAA
CTTACGGTAAATGGCCCGCCTGGCTGACCGCCCAACGACCCCCGCCCATTGACGTCAATAATGACGTATG
TTCCCATAGTAACGCCAATAGGGACTTTCCATTGACGTCAATGGGTGGAGTATTTACGGTAAACTGCCCA
CTTGGCAGTACATCAAGTGTATCATATGCCAAGTACGCCCCCTATTGACGTCAATGACGGTAAATGGCCC
GCCTGGCATTATGCCCAGTACATGACCTTATGGGACTTTCCTACTTGGCAGTACATCTACGTATTAGTCA
TCGCTATTACCATGGTGATGCGGTTTTGGCAGTACATCAATGGGCGTGGATAGCGGTTTGACTCACGGGG
ATTTCCAAGTCTCCACCCCATTGACGTCAATGGGAGTTTGTTTTGGCACCAAAATCAACGGGACTTTCCA
AAATGTCGTAACAACTCCGCCCCATTGACGCAAATGGGCGGTAGGCGTGTACGGTGGGAGGTCTATATAA
GCAGAGCTGGTTTAGTGAACCGTCAGATCCGCTAGCGCTACCGGTCGCCACCATGGTGAGCAAGGGCGAG
GAGCTGTTCACCGGGGTGGTGCCCATCCTGGTCGAGCTGGACGGCGACGTAAACGGCCACAAGTTCAGCG
TGTCCGGCGAGGGCGAGGGCGATGCCACCTACGGCAAGCTGACCCTGAAGTTCATCTGCACCACCGGCAA
GCTGCCCGTGCCCTGGCCCACCCTCGTGACCACCTTCGGCTACGGCCTGCAGTGCTTCGCCCGCTACCCC
GACCACATGAAGCAGCACGACTTCTTCAAGTCCGCCATGCCCGAAGGCTACGTCCAGGAGCGCACCATCT
TCTTCAAGGACGACGGCAACTACAAGACCCGCGCCGAGGTGAAGTTCGAGGGCGACACCCTGGTGAACCG
CATCGAGCTGAAGGGCATCGACTTCAAGGAGGACGGCAACATCCTGGGGCACAAGCTGGAGTACAACTAC
AACAGCCACAACGTCTATATCATGGCCGACAAGCAGAAGAACGGCATCAAGGTGAACTTCAAGATCCGCC
ACAACATCGAGGACGGCAGCGTGCAGCTCGCCGACCACTACCAGCAGAACACCCCCATCGGCGACGGCCC
CGTGCTGCTGCCCGACAACCACTACCTGAGCTACCAGTCCGCCCTGAGCAAAGACCCCAACGAGAAGCGC
GATCACATGGTCCTGCTGGAGTTCGTGACCGCCGCCGGGATCACTCTCGGCATGGACGAGCTGTACAAGT
CCGGACTCAGATCCACTAGTAACGGCCGCCAGTGTGCTGGAATTCTGCAGATATCACTG
[2325 nt withheld, positions 1390-3714]
TAAGCGGCCGCTCGAGCATGCATCTAGATAACTGATCATAATCAGCCATACCACATTTGTAGAGGTTTTA
CTTGCTTTAAAAAACCTCCCACACCTCCCCCTGAACCTGAAACATAAAATGAATGCAATTGTTGTTGTTA
ACTTGTTTATTGCAGCTTATAATGGTTACAAATAAAGCAATAGCATCACAAATTTCACAAATAAAGCATT
TTTTTCACTGCATTCTAGTTGTGGTTTGTCCAAACTCATCAATGTATCTTAAGGCGTAAATTGTAAGCGT
TAATATTTTGTTAAAATTCGCGTTAAATTTTTGTTAAATCAGCTCATTTTTTAACCAATAGGCCGAAATC
GGCAAAATCCCTTATAAATCAAAAGAATAGACCGAGATAGGGT
[37 nt withheld, positions 4108-4144]
AAAGAACGTGGACTCCAACGTCAAAGG
[49 nt withheld, positions 4172-4220]
T
[91 nt withheld, positions 4222-4312]
G
[124 nt withheld, positions 4314-4437]
CAGGTGGCACTTTTCGGGGAAATGTGCGCGGAACCCCTATTTGTTTATTTTTCTAAATACATTCAAATAT
GTATCCGCTCATGAGACAATAACCCTGATAAATGCTTCAATAATATTGAAAAAGGAAGAGTCCTGAGGCG
GAAAGAACCAGCTGTGGAATGTGTGTCAGTTAGGGTGTGGAAAGTCCCCAGGCTCCCCAGCAGGCAGAAG
TATGCAAAGCATGCATCTCAATTAGTCAGCAACCAGGTGTGGAAAGTCCCCAGGCTCCCCAGCAGGCAGA
AGTATGCAAAGCATGCATCTCAATTAGTCAGCAACCATAGTCCCGCCCCTAACTCCGCCCATCCCGCCCC
TAACTCCGCCCAGTTCCGCCCATTCTCCGCCCCATGGCTGACTAATTTTTTTTATTTATGCAGAGGCCGA
GGCCGCCTCGGCCTCTGAGCTATTCCAGAAGTAGTGAGGAGGCTTTTTTGGAGGCCTAGGCTTTTGCAAA
GATCGATCAAGAGACAGGATGAGGATCGTTTCGCATGATTGAACAAGATGGATTGCACGCAGGTTCTCCG
GCCGCTTGGGTGGAGAGGCTATTCGGCTATGACTGGGCACAACAGACAATCGGCTGCTCTGATGCCGCCG
TGTTCCGGCTGTCAGCGCAGGGGCGCCCGGTTCTTTTTGTCAAGACCGACCTGTCCGGTGCCCTGAATGA
ACTGCAAGACGAGGCAGCGCGGCTATCGTGGCTGGCCACGACGGGCGTTCCTTGCGCAGCTGTGCTCGAC
GTTGTCACTGAAGCGGGAAGGGACTGGCTGCTATTGGGCGAAGTGCCGGGGCAGGATCTCCTGTCATCTC
ACCTTGCTCCTGCCGAGAAAGTATCCATCATGGCTGATGCAATGCGGCGGCTGCATACGCTTGATCCGGC
TACCTGCCCATTCGACCACCAAGCGAAACATCGCATCGAGCGAGCACGTACTCGGATGGAAGCCGGTCTT
GTCGATCAGGATGATCTGGACGAAGAGCATCAGGGGCTCGCGCCAGCCGAACTGTTCGCCAGGCTCAAGG
CGAGCATGCCCGACGGCGAGGATCTCGTCGTGACCCATGGCGATGCCTGCTTGCCGAATATCATGGTGGA
AAATGGCCGCTTTTCTGGATTCATCGACTGTGGCCGGCTGGGTGTGGCGGACCGCTATCAGGACATAGCG
TTGGCTACCCGTGATATTGCTGAAGAGCTTGGCGGCGAATGGGCTGACCGCTTCCTCGTGCTTTACGGTA
TCGCCGCTCCCGATTCGCAGCGCATCGCCTTCTATCGCCTTCTTGACGAGTTCTTCTGAGCGGGACTCTG
GGGTTCGAAATGACCGACCAAGCGACGCCCAACCTGCCATCACGAGATTTCGATTCCACCGCCGCCTTCT
ATGAAAGGTTGGGCTTCGGAATCGTTTTCCGGGACGCCGGCTGGATGATCCTCCAGCGCGGGGATCTCAT
GCTGGAGTTCTTCGCCCACCCTAGGGGGAGGCTAACTGAAACACGGAAGGAGACAATACCGGAAGGAACC
CGCGCTATGACGGCAATAAAAAGACAGAATAAAACGCACGGTGTTGGGTCGTTTGTTCATAAACGCGGGG
TTCGGTCCCAGGGCTGGCACTCTGTCGATACCCCACCGAGACCCCATTGGGGCCAATACGCCCGCGTTTC
TTCCTTTTCCCCACCCCACCCCCCAAGTTCGGGTGAAGGCCCAGGGCTCGCAGCCAACGTCGGGGCGGCA
GGCCCTGCCATAGCCTCAGGTTACTCATATATACTTTAGATTGATTTAAAACTTCATTTTTAATTTAAAA
GGATCTAGGTGAAGATCCTTTTTGATAATCTCATGACCAAAATCCCTTAACGTGAGTTTTCGTTCCACTG
AGCGTCAGACCCCGTAGAAAAGATCAAAGGATCTTCTTGAGATCCTTTTTTTCTGCGCGTAATCTGCTGC
TTGCAAACAAAAAAACCACCGCTACCAGCGGTGGTTTGTTTGCCGGATCAAGAGCTACCAACTCTTTTTC
CGAAGGTAACTGGCTTCAGCAGAGCGCAGATACCAAATACTGTTCTTCTAGTGTAGCCGTAGTTAGGCCA
CCACTTCAAGAACTCTGTAGCACCGCCTACATACCTCGCTCTGCTAATCCTGTTACCAGTGGCTGCTGCC
AGTGGCGATAAGTCGTGTCTTACCGGGTTGGACTCAAGACGATAGTTACCGGATAAGGCGCAGCGGTCGG
GCTGAACGGGGGGTTCGTGCACACAGCCCAGCTTGGAGCGAACGACCTACACCGAACTGAGATACCTACA
GCGTGAGCTATGAGAAAGCGCCACGCTTCCCGAAGGGAGAAAGGCGGACAGGTATCCGGTAAGCGGCAGG
GTCGGAACAGGAGAGCGCACGAGGGAGCTTCCAGGGGGAAACGCCTGGTATCTTTATAGTCCTGTCGGGT
TTCGCCACCTCTGACTTGAGCGTCGATTTTTGTGATGCTCGTCAGGGGGGCGGAGCCTATGGAAAAACGC
CAGCAACGCGGCCTTTTTACGGTTCCTGGCCTTTTGCTGGCCTTTTGCTCACATGTTCTTTCCTGCGTTA
TCCCCTGATTCTGTGGATAACCGTATTACCGCCATGCAT
Features (pLannotate 1.2.2; 14 found; start..end, strand, type, name):
     61..364     +  enhancer       CMV enhancer: human cytomegalovirus immediate early enhancer
    365..568     +  promoter       CMV promoter: human cytomegalovirus (CMV) immediate early promoter
    613..1329    +  CDS            EYFP: EYFP is a basic (constitutively fluorescent) green/yellow fluorescent protein published in 1996, derived from Aequorea victoria. It is reported to be a very rapidly-maturing weak dimer with high acid sensitivity.
   1387..3714    +  CDS            CUL1 (sequence partly withheld): CUL1_HUMAN - Experimental evidence at protein level: Swiss-Prot protein existence level 1. Core component of multiple cullin-RING-based SCF (SKP1-CUL1- F-box protein) E3 ubiquitin-protein ligase complexes, which mediate the ubiquitination of proteins involved in cell cycle progression, signal transduction and transcription. SCF complexes and ARIH1 collaborate in tandem to mediate ubiquitination of target proteins (PubMed:27565346). In the SCF complex, serves as a rigid scaffold that organizes the SKP1- F-box protein and RBX1 subunits. May contribute to catalysis through positioning of the subs
   3747..3831    +  CDS            large T antigen (fragment): large T antigen from SV40 (simian virus 40)
   3854..3975    +  polyA_signal   SV40 poly(A) signal: SV40 polyadenylation signal
   4009..4437    -  rep_origin     f1 ori (sequence partly withheld): f1 bacteriophage origin of replication; arrow indicates direction of (+) strand synthesis
   4464..4568    +  promoter       AmpR promoter: bla
   4570..4927    +  promoter       SV40 promoter: SV40 enhancer and early promoter
   4962..5756    +  CDS            NeoR/KanR: aminoglycoside phosphotransferase from Tn5; aph(3')-II (or nptII); confers resistance to neomycin, kanamycin, and G418 (Geneticin®)
   5777..5929    +  CDS            ble (fragment): BLE_KLEPN - Experimental evidence at protein level: Swiss-Prot protein existence level 1. Binding protein with a strong affinity to the bleomycin family of antibiotics. Binds to CL990; an antimitotic-antibiotic compound. From Klebsiella pneumoniae.
   5988..6035    +  polyA_signal   HSV TK poly(A) signal: herpes simplex virus thymidine kinase polyadenylation signal (Cole and Stacy, 1985)
   6126..6142    -  polyA_signal   bGH poly(A) signal (fragment): bovine growth hormone polyadenylation signal
   6364..6952    +  rep_origin     ori: high-copy-number ColE1/pMB1/pBR322/pUC origin of replication
