[The description below was written by a language model from this plasmid's Addgene catalogue record and pLannotate feature annotations shown in this document.]
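Description:
Cul1-EYFP is a mammalian expression plasmid of about 7.1 kb encoding human CUL1 fused to the yellow fluorescent protein EYFP. The catalogue lists the specific backbone as unknown but made by Clontech. The annotated layout is consistent with that family of fluorescent-protein fusion vectors: a high-copy ColE1/pUC origin for propagation in E. coli, an f1 origin, and a single NeoR/KanR (Tn5 aminoglycoside phosphotransferase) gene. This gene is preceded by both a bacterial bla-type promoter and the SV40 enhancer/early promoter and is followed by the HSV TK polyadenylation signal. That dual-promoter arrangement lets one marker give kanamycin resistance in bacteria and G418 resistance in transfected mammalian cells. The short ble, bGH poly(A) and SV40 large T antigen fragments in the table are probably backbone remnants or incidental annotation matches rather than functional parts.

The expression cassette is driven by the human CMV immediate-early enhancer and promoter and terminated by the SV40 poly(A) signal, giving strong constitutive expression in most mammalian cell lines. The record contains a discrepancy. The catalogue describes EYFP as a C-terminal tag on the insert, whereas in the sequenced plasmid the EYFP coding region lies upstream of CUL1, separated by a short linker. That order would place EYFP at the N-terminus of CUL1, so users should check the orientation against the sequence. CUL1 is the scaffold subunit of SCF (SKP1–CUL1–F-box) cullin-RING E3 ubiquitin ligases, organising the SKP1–F-box protein and RBX1 modules. The stated purpose is simply a fluorescent fusion protein. Such a construct would suit live-cell imaging of CUL1 localisation or fluorescence-based interaction studies, although the record does not name specific applications.
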