Addgene plasmid #111214: Cul1-EYFP
Purpose: fluorescent fusion protein
Depositing lab: Johannes A. Schmid. Depositing organization: Medical University of Vienna.
Backbone
  Vector backbone: Unknown
  Backbone manufacturer: Clontech
  Vector type: Mammalian Expression
  Selectable markers: Neomycin (select with G418)
Growth in bacteria
  Bacterial resistance: Kanamycin, 50 μg/mL
  Growth temperature: 37°C
  Growth strain: DH5alpha
  Copy number: High Copy
Gene/Insert
  Gene/Insert name: CUL1
  Species: H. sapiens (human)
  Entrez Gene: CUL1
  Tag / fusion protein: EYFP (C terminal on insert)
  Cloning method: Restriction Enzyme; 5′ cloning site Unknown (unknown if destroyed)
Terms and licenses: Academic/Nonprofit Terms; Industry Terms: Not Available to Industry
How to cite: Cul1-EYFP was a gift from Johannes A. Schmid (Addgene plasmid # 111214 ; http://n2t.net/addgene:111214 ; RRID:Addgene_111214)
